>Addgene plasmid #46505 | pGEX Socs2-SH2 | depositor full sequence | sequence record 65730 | Full Sequence
ACGTTATCGACTGCACGGTGCACCAATGCTTCTGGCGTCAGGCAGCCATCGGAAGCTGTGGTATGGCTGT
GCAGGTCGTAAATCACTGCATAATTCGTGTCGCTCAAGGCGCACTCCCGTTCTGGATAATGTTTTTTGCG
CCGACATCATAACGGTTCTGGCAAATATTCTGAAATGAGCTGTTGACAATTAATCATCGGCTCGTATAAT
GTGTGGAATTGTGAGCGGATAACAATTTCACACAGGAAACAGTATTCATGTCCCCTATACTAGGTTATTG
GAAAATTAAGGGCCTTGTGCAACCCACTCGACTTCTTTTGGAATATCTTGAAGAAAAATATGAAGAGCAT
TTGTATGAGCGCGATGAAGGTGATAAATGGCGAAACAAAAAGTTTGAATTGGGTTTGGAGTTTCCCAATC
TTCCTTATTATATTGATGGTGATGTTAAATTAACACAGTCTATGGCCATCATACGTTATATAGCTGACAA
GCACAACATGTTGGGTGGTTGTCCAAAAGAGCGTGCAGAGATTTCAATGCTTGAAGGAGCGGTTTTGGAT
ATTAGATACGGTGTTTCGAGAATTGCATATAGTAAAGACTTTGAAACTCTCAAAGTTGATTTTCTTAGCA
AGCTACCTGAAATGCTGAAAATGTTCGAAGATCGTTTATGTCATAAAACATATTTAAATGGTGATCATGT
AACCCATCCTGACTTCATGTTGTATGACGCTCTTGATGTTGTTTTATACATGGACCCAATGTGCCTGGAT
GCGTTCCCAAAATTAGTTTGTTTTAAAAAACGTATTGAAGCTATCCCACAAATTGATAAGTACTTGAAAT
CCAGCAAGTATATAGCATGGCCTTTGCAGGGCTGGCAAGCCACGTTTGGTGGTGGCGACCATCCTCCAAA
ATCGGATCTGGAAGTTCTGTTCCAGGGGCCCCTGGGATCCGGGCGCGCCATGGAGCCATCCCCGCAGGCG
GCGCGTCTGGCGAAGGCCCTGCGGGAGCTCGGTCAGACAGGATGGTACTGGGGAAGTATGACTGTTAATG
AAGCCAAAGAGAAATTAAAAGAGGCACCAGAAGGAACTTTCTTGATTAGAGATAGCTCGCATTCAGACTA
CCTACTAACAATATCTGTTAAAACATCAGCTGGACCAACTAATCTTCGAATCGAATACCAAGACGGAAAA
TTCAGATTGGACTCTATCATATGTGTCAAATCCAAGCTTAAACAATTTGACAGTGTGGTTCATCTGATCG
ACTACTATGTTCAGATGTGCAAGGATAAGCGGACAGGTCCAGAAGCCCCCCGGAACGGCACTGTTCACCT
TTATCTGACCAAACCGCTCTACACGTCAGCACCATCTTTAATTAACGAATTCTATGAGCGGCCGCATCGT
GACTGACTGACGATCTGCCTCGCGCGTTTCGGTGATGACGGTGAAAACCTCTGACACATGCAGCTCCCGG
AGACGGTCACAGCTTGTCTGTAAGCGGATGCCGGGAGCAGACAAGCCCGTCAGGGCGCGTCAGCGGGTGT
TGGCGGGTGTCGGGGCGCAGCCATGACCCAGTCACGTAGCGATAGCGGAGTGTATAATTCTTGAAGACGA
AAGGGCCTCGTGATACGCCTATTTTTATAGGTTAATGTCATGATAATAATGGTTTCTTAGACGTCAGGTG
GCACTTTTCGGGGAAATGTGCGCGGAACCCCTATTTGTTTATTTTTCTAAATACATTCAAATATGTATCC
GCTCATGAGACAATAACCCTGATAAATGCTTCAATAATATTGAAAAAGGAAGAGTATGAGTATTCAACAT
TTCCGTGTCGCCCTTATTCCCTTTTTTGCGGCATTTTGCCTTCCTGTTTTTGCTCACCCAGAAACGCTGG
TGAAAGTAAAAGATGCTGAAGATCAGTTGGGTGCACGAGTGGGTTACATCGAACTGGATCTCAACAGCGG
TAAGATCCTTGAGAGTTTTCGCCCCGAAGAACGTTTTCCAATGATGAGCACTTTTAAAGTTCTGCTATGT
GGCGCGGTATTATCCCGTGTTGACGCCGGGCAAGAGCAACTCGGTCGCCGCATACACTATTCTCAGAATG
ACTTGGTTGAGTACTCACCAGTCACAGAAAAGCATCTTACGGATGGCATGACAGTAAGAGAATTATGCAG
TGCTGCCATAACCATGAGTGATAACACTGCGGCCAACTTACTTCTGACAACGATCGGAGGACCGAAGGAG
CTAACCGCTTTTTTGCACAACATGGGGGATCATGTAACTCGCCTTGATCGTTGGGAACCGGAGCTGAATG
AAGCCATACCAAACGACGAGCGTGACACCACGATGCCTGCAGCAATGGCAACAACGTTGCGCAAACTATT
AACTGGCGAACTACTTACTCTAGCTTCCCGGCAACAATTAATAGACTGGATGGAGGCGGATAAAGTTGCA
GGACCACTTCTGCGCTCGGCCCTTCCGGCTGGCTGGTTTATTGCTGATAAATCTGGAGCCGGTGAGCGTG
GGTCTCGCGGTATCATTGCAGCACTGGGGCCAGATGGTAAGCCCTCCCGTATCGTAGTTATCTACACGAC
GGGGAGTCAGGCAACTATGGATGAACGAAATAGACAGATCGCTGAGATAGGTGCCTCACTGATTAAGCAT
TGGTAACTGTCAGACCAAGTTTACTCATATATACTTTAGATTGATTTAAAACTTCATTTTTAATTTAAAA
GGATCTAGGTGAAGATCCTTTTTGATAATCTCATGACCAAAATCCCTTAACGTGAGTTTTCGTTCCACTG
AGCGTCAGACCCCGTAGAAAAGATCAAAGGATCTTCTTGAGATCCTTTTTTTCTGCGCGTAATCTGCTGC
TTGCAAACAAAAAAACCACCGCTACCAGCGGTGGTTTGTTTGCCGGATCAAGAGCTACCAACTCTTTTTC
CGAAGGTAACTGGCTTCAGCAGAGCGCAGATACCAAATACTGTCCTTCTAGTGTAGCCGTAGTTAGGCCA
CCACTTCAAGAACTCTGTAGCACCGCCTACATACCTCGCTCTGCTAATCCTGTTACCAGTGGCTGCTGCC
AGTGGCGATAAGTCGTGTCTTACCGGGTTGGACTCAAGACGATAGTTACCGGATAAGGCGCAGCGGTCGG
GCTGAACGGGGGGTTCGTGCACACAGCCCAGCTTGGAGCGAACGACCTACACCGAACTGAGATACCTACA
GCGTGAGCTATGAGAAAGCGCCACGCTTCCCGAAGGGAGAAAGGCGGACAGGTATCCGGTAAGCGGCAGG
GTCGGAACAGGAGAGCGCACGAGGGAGCTTCCAGGGGGAAACGCCTGGTATCTTTATAGTCCTGTCGGGT
TTCGCCACCTCTGACTTGAGCGTCGATTTTTGTGATGCTCGTCAGGGGGGCGGAGCCTATGGAAAAACGC
CAGCAACGCGGCCTTTTTACGGTTCCTGGCCTTTTGCTGGCCTTTTGCTCACATGTTCTTTCCTGCGTTA
TCCCCTGATTCTGTGGATAACCGTATTACCGCCTTTGAGTGAGCTGATACCGCTCGCCGCAGCCGAACGA
CCGAGCGCAGCGAGTCAGTGAGCGAGGAAGCGGAAGAGCGCCTGATGCGGTATTTTCTCCTTACGCATCT
GTGCGGTATTTCACACCGCATAAATTCCGACACCATCGAATGGTGCAAAACCTTTCGCGGTATGGCATGA
TAGCGCCCGGAAGAGAGTCAATTCAGGGTGGTGAATGTGAAACCAGTAACGTTATACGATGTCGCAGAGT
ATGCCGGTGTCTCTTATCAGACCGTTTCCCGCGTGGTGAACCAGGCCAGCCACGTTTCTGCGAAAACGCG
GGAAAAAGTGGAAGCGGCGATGGCGGAGCTGAATTACATTCCCAACCGCGTGGCACAACAACTGGCGGGC
AAACAGTCGTTGCTGATTGGCGTTGCCACCTCCAGTCTGGCCCTGCACGCGCCGTCGCAAATTGTCGCGG
CGATTAAATCTCGCGCCGATCAACTGGGTGCCAGCGTGGTGGTGTCGATGGTAGAACGAAGCGGCGTCGA
AGCCTGTAAAGCGGCGGTGCACAATCTTCTCGCGCAACGCGTCAGTGGGCTGATCATTAACTATCCGCTG
GATGACCAGGATGCCATTGCTGTGGAAGCTGCCTGCACTAATGTTCCGGCGTTATTTCTTGATGTCTCTG
ACCAGACACCCATCAACAGTATTATTTTCTCCCATGAAGACGGTACGCGACTGGGCGTGGAGCATCTGGT
CGCATTGGGTCACCAGCAAATCGCGCTGTTAGCGGGCCCATTAAGTTCTGTCTCGGCGCGTCTGCGTCTG
GCTGGCTGGCATAAATATCTCACTCGCAATCAAATTCAGCCGATAGCGGAACGGGAAGGCGACTGGAGTG
CCATGTCCGGTTTTCAACAAACCATGCAAATGCTGAATGAGGGCATCGTTCCCACTGCGATGCTGGTTGC
CAACGATCAGATGGCGCTGGGCGCAATGCGCGCCATTACCGAGTCCGGGCTGCGCGTTGGTGCGGATATC
TCGGTAGTGGGATACGACGATACCGAAGACAGCTCATGTTATATCCCGCCGTCAACCACCATCAAACAGG
ATTTTCGCCTGCTGGGGCAAACCAGCGTGGACCGCTTGCTGCAACTCTCTCAGGGCCAGGCGGTGAAGGG
CAATCAGCTGTTGCCCGTCTCACTGGTGAAAAGAAAAACCACCCTGGCGCCCAATACGCAAACCGCCTCT
CCCCGCGCGTTGGCCGATTCATTAATGCAGCTGGCACGACAGGTTTCCCGACTGGAAAGCGGGCAGTGAG
CGCAACGCAATTAATGTGAGTTAGCTCACTCATTAGGCACCCCAGGCTTTACACTTTATGCTTCCGGCTC
GTATGTTGTGTGGAATTGTGAGCGGATAACAATTTCACACAGGAAACAGCTATGACCATGATTACGGATT
CACTGGCCGTCGTTTTACAACGTCGTGACTGGGAAAACCCTGGCGTTACCCAACTTAATCGCCTTGCAGC
ACATCCCCCTTTCGCCAGCTGGCGTAATAGCGAAGAGGCCCGCACCGATCGCCCTTCCCAACAGTTGCGC
AGCCTGAATGGCGAATGGCGCTTTGCCTGGTTTCCGGCACCAGAAGCGGTGCCGGAAAGCTGGCTGGAGT
GCGATCTTCCTGAGGCCGATACTGTCGTCGTCCCCTCAAACTGGCAGATGCACGGTTACGATGCGCCCAT
CTACACCAACGTAACCTATCCCATTACGGTCAATCCGCCGTTTGTTCCCACGGAGAATCCGACGGGTTGT
TACTCGCTCACATTTAATGTTGATGAAAGCTGGCTACAGGAAGGCCAGACGCGAATTATTTTTGATGGCG
TTGGAATT
Features (pLannotate 1.2.2; 17 found; start..end, strand, type, name):
      6..107     -  CDS            yciV (fragment): RNAAM_ECOLI - Also known as trpH From Escherichia coli (strain K12).
    183..211     +  promoter       tac promoter: strong E. coli promoter; hybrid between the trp and lac UV5 promoters
    219..235     +  protein_bind   lac operator: The lac repressor binds to the lac operator to inhibit transcription in E. coli. This inhibition can be relieved by adding lactose or isopropyl-β-D-thiogalactopyranoside (IPTG). lac repressor encoded by lacI
    258..911     +  CDS            GST26_SCHJA: Experimental evidence at protein level: Swiss-Prot protein existence level 1. GST isoenzymes appear to play a central role in the parasite detoxification system. Other functions are also suspected including a role in increasing the solubility of haematin in the parasite gut. From Schistosoma japonicum (Blood fluke).
    948..1370    +  CDS            SOCS2 (fragment): SOCS2_HUMAN - Also known as CIS2, SSI2, STATI2. Experimental evidence at protein level: Swiss-Prot protein existence level 1. SOCS family proteins form part of a classical negative feedback system that regulates cytokine signal transduction. SOCS2 appears to be a negative regulator in the growth hormone/IGF1 signaling pathway. Probable substrate recognition component of a SCF-like ECS (Elongin BC-CUL2/5-SOCS-box protein) E3 ubiquitin-protein ligase complex which mediates the ubiquitination and subsequent proteasomal degradation of target proteins. From Homo sapiens (Human).
   1415..1454    +  CDS            rop (fragment): Rop protein, which maintains plasmids at low copy number; rop
   1556..1596    +  misc_feature   bom (fragment): basis of mobility region from pBR322
   1701..1805    +  promoter       AmpR promoter: bla
   1806..2666    +  CDS            AmpR: β-lactamase; bla; confers resistance to ampicillin, carbenicillin, and related antibiotics
   2837..3425    +  rep_origin     ori: high-copy-number ColE1/pMB1/pBR322/pUC origin of replication
   3611..3662    -  misc_feature   bom (fragment): basis of mobility region from pBR322
   3669..3746    +  promoter       lacIq promoter: lacI (mutant); In the lacIq allele, a single base change in the promoter boosts expression of the lacI gene about 10-fold.
   3747..4829    +  CDS            lacI: lac repressor; lacI; The lac repressor binds to the lac operator to inhibit transcription in E. coli. This inhibition can be relieved by adding lactose or isopropyl-β-D-thiogalactopyranoside (IPTG).
   4842..4863    +  protein_bind   CAP binding site: CAP binding activates transcription in the presence of cAMP. E. coli catabolite activator protein
   4878..4908    +  promoter       lac promoter: promoter for the E. coli lac operon
   4916..4932    +  protein_bind   lac operator: The lac repressor binds to the lac operator to inhibit transcription in E. coli. This inhibition can be relieved by adding lactose or isopropyl-β-D-thiogalactopyranoside (IPTG). lac repressor encoded by lacI
   4952..5125    +  CDS            lacZα: LacZα fragment of β-galactosidase; lacZ fragment
