[The description below was written by a language model from this plasmid's Addgene catalogue record and pLannotate feature annotations shown in this document.]
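Description:
pGEX Socs2-SH2 is a bacterial expression plasmid built on the pGEX6P1 backbone for producing the SH2 domain of human SOCS2 as a glutathione S-transferase fusion in E. coli. It is propagated through a ColE1/pMB1-type origin and selected with ampicillin via the β-lactamase (AmpR) gene. The catalogue lists it as low copy, although the annotation software labels the origin generically as a high-copy family member. The annotated full sequence is about 5.4 kb, consistent with the roughly 4.9 kb backbone plus a 438 bp insert. Short rop, bom, lacZα and yciV fragments in the feature table are backbone remnants with no apparent role in the construct's function.

The insert encodes amino acids 28–162 of SOCS2, a suppressor-of-cytokine-signalling protein, and was cloned between BamHI and EcoRI sites that both remain intact. It sits in frame downstream of the Schistosoma japonicum GST coding sequence. The catalogue records a PreScission protease recognition site between the two, although this site is not annotated separately in the feature table; it allows the GST moiety to be removed after purification. Transcription is driven by the hybrid tac promoter with an adjacent lac operator. The plasmid also carries lacI under the lacIq promoter, so expression stays repressed until it is induced with IPTG, independent of the host strain's repressor levels. The depositor gives a size of about 40.6 kDa for the fusion protein.

The associated publication concerns high-throughput phosphotyrosine profiling with SH2 domains. This suggests the purified GST-SH2 protein is meant as an affinity-purifiable probe for detecting or characterising tyrosine-phosphorylated binding sites.
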