Addgene plasmid #46505: pGEX Socs2-SH2
Depositing lab: Bruce Mayer. Depositing organization: University of Connecticut Health Center. Publication: High-throughput phosphotyrosine profiling using SH2 domains. Machida K, Thompson CM, Dierck K, Jablonowski K, Karkkainen S, Liu B, Zhang H, Nash PD, Newman DK, Nollau P, Pawson T, Renkema GH, Saksela K, Schiller MR, Shin DG, Mayer BJ. Mol Cell. 2007 Jun 22;26(6):899-915. 10.1016/j.molcel.2007.05.031 PubMed 17588523.
Backbone
  Vector backbone: pGEX6P1
  Backbone manufacturer: GE Healthcare Biosciences
  Backbone size w/o insert (bp): 4900
  Vector type: Bacterial Expression
Growth in bacteria
  Bacterial resistance: Ampicillin, 100 μg/mL
  Growth temperature: 37°C
  Growth strain: DH5alpha
  Copy number: Low Copy
Gene/Insert
  Gene/Insert name: Socs2 (alt names: SOCS2; CIS2; SSI2; Cish2; SSI-2; SOCS-2; STATI2; SOCS2)
  Species: H. sapiens (human)
  Insert size (bp): 438
  Mutation: contains amino acids 28-162
  Entrez Gene: SOCS2 (a.k.a. CIS2, Cish2, SOCS-2, SSI-2, SSI2, STATI2)
  Promoter: Tac
  Tag / fusion protein: GST (N terminal on backbone); PreScission (N terminal on backbone)
  Cloning method: Restriction Enzyme; 5′ cloning site BamHI (not destroyed); 3′ cloning site EcoRI (not destroyed)
  Sequencing primers: 5′ pGEX-5; 3′ pGEX-3
Terms and licenses: Academic/Nonprofit Terms; Industry Terms: Not Available to Industry
Depositor comments: The molecular weight of the GST fusion protein is approximately 40.6 kDa
How to cite: pGEX Socs2-SH2 was a gift from Bruce Mayer (Addgene plasmid # 46505 ; http://n2t.net/addgene:46505 ; RRID:Addgene_46505)
