>Addgene plasmid #46505 | pGEX Socs2-SH2 | depositor partial sequence | sequence record 65731 | Insert sequence
GGATCCGGGCGCGCCATGGAGCCATCCCCGCAGGCGGCGCGTCTGGCGAAGGCCCTGCGGGAGCTCGGTC
AGACAGGATGGTACTGGGGAAGTATGACTGTTAATGAAGCCAAAGAGAAATTAAAAGAGGCACCAGAAGG
AACTTTCTTGATTAGAGATAGCTCGCATTCAGACTACCTACTAACAATATCTGTTAAAACATCAGCTGGA
CCAACTAATCTTCGAATCGAATACCAAGACGGAAAATTCAGATTGGACTCTATCATATGTGTCAAATCCA
AGCTTAAACAATTTGACAGTGTGGTTCATCTGATCGACTACTATGTTCAGATGTGCAAGGATAAGCGGAC
AGGTCCAGAAGCCCCCCGGAACGGCACTGTTCACCTTTATCTGACCAAACCGCTCTACACGTCAGCACCA
TCTTTAATTAACGAATTC
