>Addgene plasmid #46505 | pGEX Socs2-SH2 | addgene partial sequence | sequence record 66988 | pGEX5
ATCTCAATGGATCTGGAAGTTCTGTTCCAGGGGCCCCTGGGATCCGGGCGCGCCATGGAGCCATCCCCGC
AGGCGGCGCGTCTGGCGAAGGCCCTGCGGGAGCTCGGTCAGACAGGATGGTACTGGGGAAGTATGACTGT
TAATGAAGCCAAAGAGAAATTAAAAGAGGCACCAGAAGGAACTTTCTTGATTAGAGATAGCTCGCATTCA
GACTACCTACTAACAATATCTGTTAAAACATCAGCTGGACCAACTAATCTTCGAATCGAATACCAAGACG
GAAAATTCAGATTGGACTCTATCATATGTGTCAAATCCAAGCTTAAACAATTTGACAGTGTGGTTCATCT
GATCGACTACTATGTTCAGATGTGCAAGGATAAGCGGACAGGTCCAGAAGCCCCCCGGAACGGCACTGTT
CACCTTTATCTGACCAAACCGCTCTACACGTCAGCACCATCTTTAATTAACGAATTCTATGAGCGGCCGC
ATCGTGACTGACTGACGATCTGCCTCGCGCGTTTCGGTGATGACGGTGAAAACCTCTGACACATGCAGCT
CCCGGAGACGGTCACAGCTTGTCTGTAAGCGGATGCCGGGAGCAGACAAGCCCGTCAGGGCGCGTCAGCG
GGTGTTGGCGGGTGTCGGGGCGCAGCCATGACCCAGTCACGTAGCGATAGCGGAGTGTATAATTCTTGAA
GACGAAAGGGCCTCGTGATACGCCTATTTTTATAGGTTAATGTCATGATAATAATGGTTTCTTAGACGTC
AGGTGGCACTTTTCGGGGAAATGTGCGCGGAACCCCTATTTGTTTATTTTTCT
